Addgene plasmid #27247: pCLX-UBI-VenusN
Depositing lab: Patrick Salmon. Depositing organization: University of Geneva.
Backbone
  Vector backbone: pCLX
  Backbone size w/o insert (bp): 7886
  Vector type: Lentiviral
Growth in bacteria
  Bacterial resistance: Ampicillin, 100 μg/mL
  Growth temperature: 37°C
  Growth strain: NEB Stable
  Growth instructions: Top10 or HB101
  Copy number: High Copy
Gene/Insert
  Gene/Insert name: VenusNLS
  Species: Venus
  Insert size (bp): 741
  Cloning method: Gateway Cloning; 5′ cloning site attR4 (destroyed during cloning); 3′ cloning site attR2 (destroyed during cloning)
  Sequencing primers: 5′ ttctgcaggtcgactctaga
Resource information
  A portion of this plasmid was derived from a plasmid made by: Uli Schiebler
Terms and licenses: Academic/Nonprofit Terms; Industry Terms: Not Available to Industry
How to cite: pCLX-UBI-VenusN was a gift from Patrick Salmon (Addgene plasmid # 27247 ; http://n2t.net/addgene:27247 ; RRID:Addgene_27247)
