[The description below was written by a language model from this plasmid's Addgene catalogue record and pLannotate feature annotations shown in this document.]
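Description:
pCLX-UBI-VenusN is an HIV-1-derived lentiviral transfer vector built on the pCLX backbone, carrying a nuclear-targeted yellow fluorescent reporter under a constitutive human promoter. In bacteria it is maintained through a high-copy ColE1/pUC-type origin and selected with ampicillin via the β-lactamase gene. The backbone also carries an SV40 origin, which can support episomal amplification in packaging cells that express large T antigen.

The viral genome is transcribed from a chimeric 5′ end in which the CMV enhancer is placed upstream of a truncated HIV-1 LTR, an arrangement generally used to make genomic RNA production independent of Tat. Downstream lie the Ψ packaging signal with a short gag fragment, the cPPT/CTS element that aids nuclear import of the reverse-transcribed genome, and the RRE for Rev-dependent RNA export. The expression cassette was assembled by Gateway recombination, leaving attB4, attB1 and attB2 scars. The human ubiquitin C promoter sits between attB4 and attB1, and the Venus coding sequence, followed closely by the SV40 large T antigen nuclear localization signal, sits between attB1 and attB2. A WPRE follows to enhance transcript stability and expression.

The 3′ LTR is annotated as truncated, consistent with a self-inactivating design, and has a loxP site immediately upstream. If this site lies within the LTR it would be duplicated during reverse transcription, allowing Cre-mediated excision of the integrated provirus, although the record does not state that purpose. A rabbit β-globin polyadenylation signal lies beyond the LTR. The record does not give an intended application, but the design suits stable, broadly expressed nuclear fluorescent labelling of transduced cells.
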