Features (pLannotate 1.2.2; 30 found; start..end, strand, type, name):
      4..383     +  enhancer       CMV enhancer: human cytomegalovirus immediate early enhancer
    385..642     +  LTR            5' LTR (truncated): truncated 5' long terminal repeat (LTR) from HIV-1
    689..814     +  misc_feature   HIV-1 Ψ: packaging signal of human immunodeficiency virus type 1
    798..1157    +  CDS            HIV-1 gag (fragment): gag protein from human immunodeficiency virus 1; gag
   1306..1423    +  misc_feature   cPPT/CTS: central polypurine tract and central termination sequence of HIV-1
   1566..1649    +  CDS            vif (fragment): VIF_HV1BR - Experimental evidence at protein level: Swiss-Prot protein existence level 1. Counteracts the innate antiviral activity of host APOBEC3F and APOBEC3G. Forms a complex with host APOBEC3F and APOBEC3G thus preventing the entry of these lethally hypermutating enzymes into progeny virions. Recruits an active E3 ubiquitin ligase complex composed of elongin BC, CUL5, and RBX2 to induce polyubiquitination of APOBEC3G and APOBEC3F. In turn, they are directed to the 26S proteasome for degradation. Vif interaction with APOBEC3G also blocks its cytidine deaminase activity in a proteasome-inde
   1783..2016    +  misc_feature   RRE: The Rev response element (RRE) of HIV-1 allows for Rev-dependent mRNA export from the nucleus to the cytoplasm.
   2393..2493    +  CDS            Rev (fragment): human immunodeficiency virus 1 (HIV-1) Rev protein; rev; enhances nuclear export of unspliced and incompletely spliced viral mRNAs
   2522..2542    +  protein_bind   attB4: mutant version of attB; core recombination site for the Gateway® BP reaction BP Clonase™
   2560..3770    +  promoter       UbC promoter: human ubiquitin C promoter
   3782..3801    +  protein_bind   attB1 (fragment): mutant version of attB; recombination site for the Gateway® BP reaction BP Clonase™
   3807..4520    +  CDS            Venus: Venus is a basic (constitutively fluorescent) yellow fluorescent protein published in 2002, derived from Aequorea victoria. It is reported to be a rapidly-maturing weak dimer with moderate acid sensitivity.
   4524..4544    +  CDS            SV40 NLS: nuclear localization signal of SV40 (simian virus 40) large T antigen
   4582..4606    -  protein_bind   attB2: mutant version of attB; recombination site for the Gateway® BP reaction BP Clonase™
   4624..5212    +  misc_feature   WPRE: woodchuck hepatitis virus posttranscriptional regulatory element
   5245..5334    +  CDS            nef (fragment): NEF_HV1LA - Experimental evidence at protein level: Swiss-Prot protein existence level 1. Extracellular Nef protein targets CD4(+) T-lymphocytes for apoptosis by interacting with CXCR4 surface receptors. From Human immunodeficiency virus type 1 group M subtype B (isolate Lai) (HIV-1).
   5355..5388    +  protein_bind   loxP: Cre-mediated recombination occurs in the 8-bp core sequence (GCATACAT). Cre recombinase
   5408..5588    +  LTR            5' LTR (truncated): truncated 5' long terminal repeat (LTR) from HIV-1
   5691..5746    +  polyA_signal   β-globin poly(A) signal: rabbit β-globin polyadenylation signal (Gil and Proudfoot, 1987)
   6129..6145    -  protein_bind   lac operator: The lac repressor binds to the lac operator to inhibit transcription in E. coli. This inhibition can be relieved by adding lactose or isopropyl-β-D-thiogalactopyranoside (IPTG). lac repressor encoded by lacI
   6153..6183    -  promoter       lac promoter: promoter for the E. coli lac operon
   6198..6219    -  protein_bind   CAP binding site: CAP binding activates transcription in the presence of cAMP. E. coli catabolite activator protein
   6232..6271    -  CDS            lacI (fragment): lac repressor; lacI; The lac repressor binds to the lac operator to inhibit transcription in E. coli. This inhibition can be relieved by adding lactose or isopropyl-β-D-thiogalactopyranoside (IPTG).
   6278..6300    +  promoter       SV40 promoter (fragment): SV40 enhancer and early promoter
   6324..6459    +  rep_origin     SV40 ori: SV40 origin of replication
   6479..6613    +  polyA_signal   SV40 poly(A) signal: SV40 polyadenylation signal
   6615..6669    -  CDS            lacI (fragment): lac repressor; lacI; The lac repressor binds to the lac operator to inhibit transcription in E. coli. This inhibition can be relieved by adding lactose or isopropyl-β-D-thiogalactopyranoside (IPTG).
   6852..7440    -  rep_origin     ori: high-copy-number ColE1/pMB1/pBR322/pUC origin of replication
   7611..8471    -  CDS            AmpR: β-lactamase; bla; confers resistance to ampicillin, carbenicillin, and related antibiotics
   8472..8576    -  promoter       AmpR promoter: bla
>Addgene plasmid #27247 | pCLX-UBI-VenusN | depositor full sequence | sequence record 12850 | Author sequence
GTCGACATTGATTATTGACTAGTTATTAATAGTAATCAATTACGGGGTCATTAGTTCATAGCCCATATAT
GGAGTTCCGCGTTACATAACTTACGGTAAATGGCCCGCCTGGCTGACCGCCCAACGACCCCCGCCCATTG
ACGTCAATAATGACGTATGTTCCCATAGTAACGCCAATAGGGACTTTCCATTGACGTCAATGGGTGGACT
ATTTACGGTAAACTGCCCACTTGGCAGTACATCAAGTGTATCATATGCCAAGTACGCCCCCTATTGACGT
CAATGACGGTAAATGGCCCGCCTGGCATTATGCCCAGTACATGACCTTATGGGACTTTCCTACTTGGCAG
TACATCTACGTATTAGTCATCGCTATTACCATGGGAGGCGTGGCCTGGGCGGGACTGGGGAGTGGCGAGC
CCTCAGATCCTGCATATAAGCAGCTGCTTTTTGCCTGTACTGGGTCTCTCTGGTTAGACCAGATCTGAGC
CTGGGAGCTCTCTGGCTAACTAGGGAACCCACTGCTTAAGCCTCAATAAAGCTTGCCTTGAGTGCTTCAA
GTAGTGTGTGCCCGTCTGTTGTGTGACTCTGGTAACTAGAGATCCCTCAGACCCTTTTAGTCAGTGTGGA
AAATCTCTAGCAGTGGCGCCCGAACAGGGACTTGAAAGCGAAAGGGAAACCAGAGGAGCTCTCTCGACGC
AGGACTCGGCTTGCTGAAGCGCGCACGGCAAGAGGCGAGGGGCGGCGACTGGTGAGTACGCCAAAAATTT
TGACTAGCGGAGGCTAGAAGGAGAGAGATGGGTGCGAGAGCGTCAGTATTAAGCGGGGGAGAATTAGATC
GCGATGGGAAAAAATTCGGTTAAGGCCAGGGGGAAAGAAAAAATATAAATTAAAACATATAGTATGGGCA
AGCAGGGAGCTAGAACGATTCGCAGTTAATCCTGGCCTGTTAGAAACATCAGAAGGCTGTAGACAAATAC
TGGGACAGCTACAACCATCCCTTCAGACAGGATCAGAAGAACTTAGATCATTATATAATACAGTAGCAAC
CCTCTATTGTGTGCATCAAAGGATAGAGATAAAAGACACCAAGGAAGCTTTAGACAAGATAGAGGAAGAG
CAAAACAAAAGTAAGAAAAAAGCACAGCAAGCAGCAGGATCTTCAGACCTGGAAATTCCCTACAATCCCC
AAAGTCAAGGAGTAGTAGAATCTATGAATAAAGAATTAAAGAAAATTATAGGACAGGTAAGAGATCAGGC
TGAACATCTTAAGACAGCAGTACAAATGGCAGTATTCATCCACAATTTTAAAAGAAAAGGGGGGATTGGG
GGGTACAGTGCAGGGGAAAGAATAGTAGACATAATAGCAACAGACATACAAACTAAAGAATTACAAAAAC
AAATTACAAAAATTCAAAATTTTCGGGTTTATTACAGGGACAGCAGAAATCCACTTTGGAAAGGACCAGC
AAAGCTCCTCTGGAAAGGTGAAGGGGCAGTAGTAATACAAGATAATAGTGACATAAAAGTAGTGCCAAGA
AGAAAAGCAAAGATCATTAGGGATTATGGAAAACAGATGGCAGGTGATGATTGTGTGGCAAGTAGACAGG
ATGAGGATTAGAACATGGAAAAGTTTAGTAAAACACCATAAGGAGGAGATATGAGGGACAATTGGAGAAG
TGAATTATATAAATATAAAGTAGTAAAAATTGAACCATTAGGAGTAGCACCCACCAAGGCAAAGAGAAGA
GTGGTGCAGAGAGAAAAAAGAGCAGTGGGAATAGGAGCTTTGTTCCTTGGGTTCTTGGGAGCAGCAGGAA
GCACTATGGGCGCAGCGTCAATGACGCTGACGGTACAGGCCAGACAATTATTGTCTGGTATAGTGCAGCA
GCAGAACAATTTGCTGAGGGCTATTGAGGCGCAACAGCATCTGTTGCAACTCACAGTCTGGGGCATCAAG
CAGCTCCAGGCAAGAATCCTGGCTGTGGAAAGATACCTAAAGGATCAACAGCTCCTGGGGATTTGGGGTT
GCTCTGGAAAACTCATTTGCACCACTGCTGTGCCTTGGAATGCTAGTTGGAGTAATAAATCTCTGGAACA
GATTTGGAATCACACGACCTGGATGGAGTGGGACAGAGAAATTAACAATTACACAAGCTTAATACACTCC
TTAATTGAAGAATCGCAAAACCAGCAAGAAAAGAATGAACAAGAATTATTGGAATTAGATAAATGGGCAA
GTTTGTGGAATTGGTTTAACATAACAAATTGGCTGTGGTATATAAAATTATTCATAATGATAGTAGGAGG
CTTGGTAGGTTTAAGAATAGTTTTTGCTGTACTTTCTATAGTGAATAGAGTTAGGCAGGGATATTCACCA
TTATCGTTTCAGACCCACCTCCCAACCCCGAGGGGACCCGACAGGCCCGAAGGAATAGAAGAAGAAGGTG
GAGAGAGAGACAGAGACAGATCCATTCGATTAGTGAACGGATCTCGACGGTATCGCTAGTGATTATCGGA
TCAACTTTGTATAGAAAAGTTGTTAATTAAGGGTGCAGCGGCCTCCGCGCCGGGTTTTGGCGCCTCCCGC
GGGCGCCCCCCTCCTCACGGCGAGCGCTGCCACGTCAGACGAAGGGCGCAGGAGCGTTCCTGATCCTTCC
GCCCGGACGCTCAGGACAGCGGCCCGCTGCTCATAAGACTCGGCCTTAGAACCCCAGTATCAGCAGAAGG
ACATTTTAGGACGGGACTTGGGTGACTCTAGGGCACTGGTTTTCTTTCCAGAGAGCGGAACAGGCGAGGA
AAAGTAGTCCCTTCTCGGCGATTCTGCGGAGGGATCTCCGTGGGGCGGTGAACGCCGATGATTATATAAG
GACGCGCCGGGTGTGGCACAGCTAGTTCCGTCGCAGCCGGGATTTGGGTCGCGGTTCTTGTTTGTGGATC
GCTGTGATCGTCACTTGGTGAGTTGCGGGCTGCTGGGCTGGCCGGGGCTTTCGTGGCCGCCGGGCCGCTC
GGTGGGACGGAAGCGTGTGGAGAGACCGCCAAGGGCTGTAGTCTGGGTCCGCGAGCAAGGTTGCCCTGAA
CTGGGGGTTGGGGGGAGCGCACAAAATGGCGGCTGTTCCCGAGTCTTGAATGGAAGACGCTTGTAAGGCG
GGCTGTGAGGTCGTTGAAACAAGGTGGGGGGCATGGTGGGCGGCAAGAACCCAAGGTCTTGAGGCCTTCG
CTAATGCGGGAAAGCTCTTATTCGGGTGAGATGGGCTGGGGCACCATCTGGGGACCCTGACGTGAAGTTT
GTCACTGACTGGAGAACTCGGGTTTGTCGTCTGGTTGCGGGGGCGGCAGTTATGCGGTGCCGTTGGGCAG
TGCACCCGTACCTTTGGGAGCGCGCGCCTCGTCGTGTCGTGACGTCACCCGTTCTGTTGGCTTATAATGC
AGGGTGGGGCCACCTGCCGGTAGGTGTGCGGTAGGCTTTTCTCCGTCGCAGGACGCAGGGTTCGGGCCTA
GGGTAGGCTCTCCTGAATCGACAGGCGCCGGACCTCTGGTGAGGGGAGGGATAAGTGAGGCGTCAGTTTC
TTTGGTCGGTTTTATGTACCTATCTTCTTAAGTAGCTGAAGCTCCGGTTTTGAACTATGCGCTCGGGGTT
GGCGAGTGTGTTTTGTGAAGTTTTTTAGGCACCTTTTGAAATGTAATCATTTGGGTCAATATGTAATTTT
CAGTGTTAGACTAGTAAATTGTCCGCTAAATTCTGGCCGTTTTTGGCTTTTTTGTTAGACAGGATCCCAA
CTTTGTACAAAAAAGCAGGCTCCACCATGGTGAGCAAGGGCGAGGAGCTGTTCACCGGGGTGGTGCCCAT
CCTGGTCGAGCTGGACGGCGACGTAAACGGCCACAAGTTCAGCGTGTCCGGCGAGGGCGAGGGCGATGCC
ACCTACGGCAAGCTGACCCTGAAGCTGATCTGCACCACCGGCAAGCTGCCCGTGCCCTGGCCCACCCTCG
TGACCACCCTGGGCTACGGCCTGCAGTGCTTCGCCCGCTACCCCGACCACATGAAGCAGCACGACTTCTT
CAAGTCCGCCATGCCCGAAGGCTACGTCCAGGAGCGCACCATCTTCTTCAAGGACGACGGCAACTACAAG
ACCCGCGCCGAGGTGAAGTTCGAGGGCGACACCCTGGTGAACCGCATCGAGCTGAAGGGCATCGACTTCA
AGGAGGACGGCAACATCCTGGGGCACAAGCTGGAGTACAACTACAACAGCCACAACGTCTATATCACCGC
CGACAAGCAGAAGAACGGCATCAAGGCCAACTTCAAGATCCGCCACAACATCGAGGACGGCGGCGTGCAG
CTCGCCGACCACTACCAGCAGAACACCCCCATCGGCGACGGCCCCGTGCTGCTGCCCGACAACCACTACC
TGAGCTACCAGTCCGCCCTGAGCAAAGACCCCAACGAGAAGCGCGATCACATGGTCCTGCTGGAGTTCGT
GACCGCCGCCGGGATCACTCTCGGCATGGACGAGCTGTACCCTCCAAAAAAGAAGAGAAAGGTATAAGAC
CCGCGGTGACTAACTAGCTCGAGATATCTAGACCCAGCTTTCTTGTACAAAGTGGTGATAATCGAATTCC
GATAATCAACCTCTGGATTACAAAATTTGTGAAAGATTGACTGGTATTCTTAACTATGTTGCTCCTTTTA
CGCTATGTGGATACGCTGCTTTAATGCCTTTGTATCATGCTATTGCTTCCCGTATGGCTTTCATTTTCTC
CTCCTTGTATAAATCCTGGTTGCTGTCTCTTTATGAGGAGTTGTGGCCCGTTGTCAGGCAACGTGGCGTG
GTGTGCACTGTGTTTGCTGACGCAACCCCCACTGGTTGGGGCATTGCCACCACCTGTCAGCTCCTTTCCG
GGACTTTCGCTTTCCCCCTCCCTATTGCCACGGCGGAACTCATCGCCGCCTGCCTTGCCCGCTGCTGGAC
AGGGGCTCGGCTGTTGGGCACTGACAATTCCGTGGTGTTGTCGGGGAAGCTGACGTCCTTTCCATGGCTG
CTCGCCTGTGTTGCCACCTGGATTCTGCGCGGGACGTCCTTCTGCTACGTCCCTTCGGCCCTCAATCCAG
CGGACCTTCCTTCCCGCGGCCTGCTGCCGGCTCTGCGGCCTCTTCCGCGTCTTCGCCTTCGCCCTCAGAC
GAGTCGGATCTCCCTTTGGGCCGCCTCCCCGCATCGGGAATTCCCGCGGTTCGCTTTAAGACCAATGACT
TACAAGGCAGCTGTAGATCTTAGCCACTTTTTAAAAGAAAAGGGGGGACTGGAAGGGCTAATTCACTCCC
AACGAAGACAAGATGGGATCAATTCACCATGGGAATAACTTCGTATAGCATACATTATACGAAGTTATGC
TGCTTTTTGCTTGTACTGGGTCTCTCTGGTTAGACCAGATCTGAGCCTGGGAGCTCTCTGGCTAACTAGG
GAACCCACTGCTTAAGCCTCAATAAAGCTTGCCTTGAGTGCTTCAAGTAGTGTGTGCCCGTCTGTTGTGT
GACTCTGGTAACTAGAGATCCCTCAGACCCTTTTAGTCAGTGTGGAAAATCTCTAGCAGCATCTAGTTGA
ATCGCCAGTGTGTCGAGCTAGCAGATCTTTTTCCCTCTGCCAAAAATTATGGGGACATCATGAAGCCCCT
TGAGCATCTGACTTCTGGCTAATAAAGGAAATTTATTTTCATTGCAATAGTGTGTTGGAATTTTTTGTGT
CTCTCACTCGGAAGGACATATGGGAGGGCAAATCATTTAAAACATCAGAATGAGTATTTGGTTTAGAGTT
TGGCAACATATGCCATATGCTGGCTGCCATGAACAAAGGTGGCTATAAAGAGGTCATCAGTATATGAAAC
AGCCCCCTGCTGTCCATTCCTTATTCCATAGAAAAGCCTTGACTTGAGGTTAGATTTTTTTTATATTTTG
TTTTGTGTTATTTTTTTCTTTAACATCCCTAAAATTTTCCTTACATGTTTTACTAGCCAGATTTTTCCTC
CTCTCCTGACTACTCCCAGTCATAGCTGTCCCTCTTCTCTTATGAAGATCCCTCGACCTGCAGCCCAAGC
TTGGCGTAATCATGGTCATAGCTGTTTCCTGTGTGAAATTGTTATCCGCTCACAATTCCACACAACATAC
GAGCCGGAAGCATAAAGTGTAAAGCCTGGGGTGCCTAATGAGTGAGCTAACTCACATTAATTGCGTTGCG
CTCACTGCCCGCTTTCCAGTCGGGAAACCTGTCGTGCCAGCGGATCCGCATCTCAATTAGTCAGCAACCA
TAGTCCCGCCCCTAACTCCGCCCATCCCGCCCCTAACTCCGCCCAGTTCCGCCCATTCTCCGCCCCATGG
CTGACTAATTTTTTTTATTTATGCAGAGGCCGAGGCCGCCTCGGCCTCTGAGCTATTCCAGAAGTAGTGA
GGAGGCTTTTTTGGAGGCCTAGGCTTTTGCAAAAAGCTAACTTGTTTATTGCAGCTTATAATGGTTACAA
ATAAAGCAATAGCATCACAAATTTCACAAATAAAGCATTTTTTTCACTGCATTCTAGTTGTGGTTTGTCC
AAACTCATCAATGTATCTTATCATGTCTGGATCCGCTGCATTAATGAATCGGCCAACGCGCGGGGAGAGG
CGGTTTGCGTATTGGGCGCTCTTCCGCTTCCTCGCTCACTGACTCGCTGCGCTCGGTCGTTCGGCTGCGG
CGAGCGGTATCAGCTCACTCAAAGGCGGTAATACGGTTATCCACAGAATCAGGGGATAACGCAGGAAAGA
ACATGTGAGCAAAAGGCCAGCAAAAGGCCAGGAACCGTAAAAAGGCCGCGTTGCTGGCGTTTTTCCATAG
GCTCCGCCCCCCTGACGAGCATCACAAAAATCGACGCTCAAGTCAGAGGTGGCGAAACCCGACAGGACTA
TAAAGATACCAGGCGTTTCCCCCTGGAAGCTCCCTCGTGCGCTCTCCTGTTCCGACCCTGCCGCTTACCG
GATACCTGTCCGCCTTTCTCCCTTCGGGAAGCGTGGCGCTTTCTCAATGCTCACGCTGTAGGTATCTCAG
TTCGGTGTAGGTCGTTCGCTCCAAGCTGGGCTGTGTGCACGAACCCCCCGTTCAGCCCGACCGCTGCGCC
TTATCCGGTAACTATCGTCTTGAGTCCAACCCGGTAAGACACGACTTATCGCCACTGGCAGCAGCCACTG
GTAACAGGATTAGCAGAGCGAGGTATGTAGGCGGTGCTACAGAGTTCTTGAAGTGGTGGCCTAACTACGG
CTACACTAGAAGGACAGTATTTGGTATCTGCGCTCTGCTGAAGCCAGTTACCTTCGGAAAAAGAGTTGGT
AGCTCTTGATCCGGCAAACAAACCACCGCTGGTAGCGGTGGTTTTTTTGTTTGCAAGCAGCAGATTACGC
GCAGAAAAAAAGGATCTCAAGAAGATCCTTTGATCTTTTCTACGGGGTCTGACGCTCAGTGGAACGAAAA
CTCACGTTAAGGGATTTTGGTCATGAGATTATCAAAAAGGATCTTCACCTAGATCCTTTTAAATTAAAAA
TGAAGTTTTAAATCAATCTAAAGTATATATGAGTAAACTTGGTCTGACAGTTACCAATGCTTAATCAGTG
AGGCACCTATCTCAGCGATCTGTCTATTTCGTTCATCCATAGTTGCCTGACTCCCCGTCGTGTAGATAAC
TACGATACGGGAGGGCTTACCATCTGGCCCCAGTGCTGCAATGATACCGCGAGACCCACGCTCACCGGCT
CCAGATTTATCAGCAATAAACCAGCCAGCCGGAAGGGCCGAGCGCAGAAGTGGTCCTGCAACTTTATCCG
CCTCCATCCAGTCTATTAATTGTTGCCGGGAAGCTAGAGTAAGTAGTTCGCCAGTTAATAGTTTGCGCAA
CGTTGTTGCCATTGCTACAGGCATCGTGGTGTCACGCTCGTCGTTTGGTATGGCTTCATTCAGCTCCGGT
TCCCAACGATCAAGGCGAGTTACATGATCCCCCATGTTGTGCAAAAAAGCGGTTAGCTCCTTCGGTCCTC
CGATCGTTGTCAGAAGTAAGTTGGCCGCAGTGTTATCACTCATGGTTATGGCAGCACTGCATAATTCTCT
TACTGTCATGCCATCCGTAAGATGCTTTTCTGTGACTGGTGAGTACTCAACCAAGTCATTCTGAGAATAG
TGTATGCGGCGACCGAGTTGCTCTTGCCCGGCGTCAATACGGGATAATACCGCGCCACATAGCAGAACTT
TAAAAGTGCTCATCATTGGAAAACGTTCTTCGGGGCGAAAACTCTCAAGGATCTTACCGCTGTTGAGATC
CAGTTCGATGTAACCCACTCGTGCACCCAACTGATCTTCAGCATCTTTTACTTTCACCAGCGTTTCTGGG
TGAGCAAAAACAGGAAGGCAAAATGCCGCAAAAAAGGGAATAAGGGCGACACGGAAATGTTGAATACTCA
TACTCTTCCTTTTTCAATATTATTGAAGCATTTATCAGGGTTATTGTCTCATGAGCGGATACATATTTGA
ATGTATTTAGAAAAATAAACAAATAGGGGTTCCGCGCACATTTCCCCGAAAAGTGCCACCTG
