>Addgene plasmid #27247 | pCLX-UBI-VenusN | addgene partial sequence | sequence record 133441 | hUBCpro-F 5'-TGAAGCTCCGGTTTTGAACT-3'
TGTGTTTTGTGAAGTTTTTTAGGCACCTTTTGAAATGTAATCATTTGGGTCAATATGTAATTTTCAGTGT
TAGACTAGTAAATTGTCCGCTAAATTCTGGCCGTTTTTGGCTTTTTTGTTAGACAGGATCCCAACTTTGT
ACAAAAAAGCAGGCTCCACCATGGTGAGCAAGGGCGAGGAGCTGTTCACCGGGGTGGTGCCCATCCTGGT
CGAGCTGGACGGCGACGTAAACGGCCACAAGTTCAGCGTGTCCGGCGAGGGCGAGGGCGATGCCACCTAC
GGCAAGCTGACCCTGAAGCTGATCTGCACCACCGGCAAGCTGCCCGTGCCCTGGCCCACCCTCGTGACCA
CCCTGGGCTACGGCCTGCAGTGCTTCGCCCGCTACCCCGACCACATGAAGCAGCACGACTTCTTCAAGTC
CGCCATGCCCGAAGGCTACGTCCAGGAGCGCACCATCTTCTTCAAGGACGACGGCAACTACAAGACCCGC
GCCGAGGTGAAGTTCGAGGGCGACACCCTGGTGAACCGCATCGAGCTGAAGGGCATCGACTTCAAGGAGG
ACGGCAACATCCTGGGGCACAAGCTGGAGTACAACTACAACAGCCACAACGTCTATATCACCGCCGACAA
GCAGAAGAACGGCATCAAGGCCAACTTCAAGATCCGCCACAACATCGAGGACGGCGGCGTGCAGCTCGCC
GACCACTACCAGCAGAACACCCCCATCGGCGACGGCCCCGTGCTGCTGCCCGACAACCACTACCTGAGCT
ACCAGTCCGCCCTGAGCAAAGACCCCAACGAGAAGCGCGATCACATGGTCCTGCTGGAGTTCGTGACCGC
CGCCGGGATCACTCTCGGCATGGACGAGCTGTACCCTCCAAAAAAGAAGAGAAAGGTATAA
